>Addgene plasmid #225928 | 1_T7-mScarlet3-Hras | addgene full sequence | sequence record 451741 | Addgene NGS Result
AGGCTAGGTGGAGGCTCAGTGATGATAAGTCTGCGATGGTGGATGCATGTGTCATGGTCATAGCTGTTTC
CTGTGTGAAATTGTTATCCGCTCAGAGGGCACAATCCTATTCCGCGCTATCCGACAATCTCCAAGACATT
AGGTGGAGTTCAGTTCGGCGTATGGCATATGTCGCTGGAAAGAACATGTGAGCAAAAGGCCAGCAAAAGG
CCAGCAAAAGGCCAGGAACCGTAAAAAGGCCGCGTTGCTGGCGTTTTTCCATAGGCTCCGCCCCCCTGAC
GAGCATCACAAAAATCGACGCTCAAGTCAGAGGTGGCGAAACCCGACAGGACTATAAAGATACCAGGCGT
TTCCCCCTGGAAGCTCCCTCGTGCGCTCTCCTGTTCCGACCCTGCCGCTTACCGGATACCTGTCCGCCTT
TCTCCCTTCGGGAAGCGTGGCGCTTTCTCATAGCTCACGCTGTAGGTATCTCAGTTCGGTGTAGGTCGTT
CGCTCCAAGCTGGGCTGTGTGCACGAACCCCCCGTTCAGCCCGACCGCTGCGCCTTATCCGGTAACTATC
GTCTTGAGTCCAACCCGGTAAGACACGACTTATCGCCACTGGCAGCAGCCACTGGTAACAGGATTAGCAG
AGCGAGGTATGTAGGCGGTGCTACAGAGTTCTTGAAGTGGTGGCCTAACTACGGCTACACTAGAAGAACA
GTATTTGGTATCTGCGCTCTGCTGAAGCCAGTTACCTTCGGAAAAAGAGTTGGTAGCTCTTGATCCGGCA
AACAAACCACCGCTGGTAGCGGTGGTTTTTTTGTTTGCAAGCAGCAGATTACGCGCAGAAAAAAAGGATC
TCAAGAAGATCCTTTGATCTTTTCTACGGGGTCTGACGCTCTATTCAACAAAGCCGCCGTCCCGTCAAGT
CAGCGTAAATGGGTAGGGGGCTTCAAATCGTCCTCGTGATACCAATTCGGAGCCTGCTTTTTTGTACAAA
CTTGTTGATAATGGCAATTCAAGGATCTTCACCTAGATCCTTTTAAATTAAAAATGAAGTTTTAAATCAA
TCTAAAGTATATATGAGTAAACTTGGTCTGACAGTTACCAATGCTTAATCAGTGAGGCACCTATCTCAGC
GATCTGTCTATTTCGTTCATCCATAGTTGCCTGACTCCCCGTCGTGTAGATAACTACGATACGGGAGGGC
TTACCATCTGGCCCCAGTGCTGCAATGATACCGCGAGAGCCACGCTCACCGGCTCCAGATTTATCAGCAA
TAAACCAGCCAGCCGGAAGGGCCGAGCGCAGAAGTGGTCCTGCAACTTTATCCGCCTCCATCCAGTCTAT
TAATTGTTGCCGGGAAGCTAGAGTAAGTAGTTCGCCAGTTAATAGTTTGCGCAACGTTGTTGCCATTGCT
ACAGGCATCGTGGTGTCACGCTCGTCGTTTGGTATGGCTTCATTCAGCTCCGGTTCCCAACGATCAAGGC
GAGTTACATGATCCCCCATGTTGTGCAAAAAAGCGGTTAGCTCCTTCGGTCCTCCGATCGTTGTCAGAAG
TAAGTTGGCCGCAGTGTTATCACTCATGGTTATGGCAGCACTGCATAATTCTCTTACTGTCATGCCATCC
GTAAGATGCTTTTCTGTGACTGGTGAGTACTCAACCAAGTCATTCTGAGAATAGTGTATGCGGCGACCGA
GTTGCTCTTGCCCGGCGTCAATACGGGATAATACCGCGCCACATAGCAGAACTTTAAAAGTGCTCATCAT
TGGAAAACGTTCTTCGGGGCGAAAACTCTCAAGGATCTTACCGCTGTTGAGATCCAGTTCGATGTAACCC
ACTCGTGCACCCAACTGATCTTCAGCATCTTTTACTTTCACCAGCGTTTCTGGGTGAGCAAAAACAGGAA
GGCAAAATGCCGCAAAAAAGGGAATAAGGGCGACACGGAAATGTTGAATACTCATACTCTTCCTTTTTCA
ATATTATTGAAGCATTTATCAGGGTTATTGTCTCATGAGCGGATACATATTTGAATGTATTTAGAAAAAT
AAACAAATAGGGGTTCCGCGCACATTTCCCCGAAAAGTGCCAGATACCTGAAACAAAACCCATCGTACGG
CCAAGGAAGTCTCCAATAACTGTGATCCACCACAAGCGCCAGGGTTTTCCCAGTCACGACGTTGTAAAAC
GACGGCCAGTCATGCATAATCCGCACGCATCTGGAATAAGGAAGTGCCATTCCGCCTGACCTTAATACGA
CTCACTATAGGGCGAATTGGGTAAAGTGCAAGTTAAAGTGAATCAATTAAAAGTAACCAGCAACCAAGTA
AATCAACTGCAACTACTGAAATCTGCCAAGAAGTAATTATTGAATACAAGAAGAGAACTCTGGGCGCCAC
AACCATGGATAGCACCGAGGCAGTGATCAAGGAGTTCATGCGGTTCAAGGTGCACATGGAGGGCTCCATG
AACGGCCACGAGTTCGAGATCGAGGGCGAGGGCGAGGGCCGCCCCTACGAGGGCACCCAGACCGCCAAGC
TGAGGGTGACCAAGGGTGGCCCCCTGCCCTTCTCCTGGGACATCCTGTCCCCTCAGTTCATGTACGGCTC
CAGGGCCTTCACGAAGCACCCCGCCGACATCCCCGACTACTGGAAGCAGTCCTTCCCCGAGGGCTTCAAG
TGGGAGCGCGTGATGAACTTCGAGGACGGCGGCGCTGTGTCCGTGGCCCAGGACACCTCCCTGGAGGACG
GCACCCTGATCTACAAGGTGAAGCTCCGCGGCACCAACTTCCCTCCTGACGGCCCCGTAATGCAGAAGAA
GACAATGGGCTGGGAAGCATCCACCGAGCGGTTGTACCCCGAGGACGTCGTGCTGAAGGGCGACATTAAG
ATGGCCCTGCGCCTGAAGGACGGCGGTCGCTACCTGGCGGACTTCAAGACCACCTACAGGGCCAAGAAGC
CCGTGCAGATGCCCGGCGCTTTCAACATCGACCGCAAGTTGGACATCACATCCCACAACGAGGACTACAC
CGTGGTGGAACAGTACGAACGCTCCGTGGCCCGCCACTCCACCGGCGGCTCCGGTGGCTCCCGTGAGATC
CGGCAGCACAAGCTGCGGAAGCTGAACCCTCCTGATGAGAGTGGCCCCGGCTGCATGAGCTGCAAGTGTG
TGCTCTCCTAAGCGATCGCTATCGATGTTATAAGTTCTGAACCGAGAAAGAGGGGAGAATGTAGAGCCGA
TAGCTGCCCAATACTGCCACGCCCCCAGCAGCCCAGGCATGGAAAATAATACAGAGAAAATCCACACTTA
TTAGGTGCTACTGTAATTTTTTTTAAATCGCTTAAAATTATTCGGCGTTTGCCTAGTGCAAGGCCCATTT
ATGGACAATTGTTTGCCAAACTCAAAGTTTGCCGGTCGGAGGAAAAGTTACAACGCCAAAATGTGTTGAA
AAATGCAAAAGAAATTATTAAAAACATTAAAAAATTATTAAATAATCTATGTAATTCTTGAATGTAAACT
CTGTGTAAATACTAAAAATGAAAAACAAAATGGAAAGCGTAGATGGAGAACAGTTGAATCGTTATATATT
TAAATTAATATTGCATTTATTTCCAAATTACAGTGGGAGAAGCGCTGACCGACTTCTTGCAGTGTACTCT
CGAAATAAAACCCCTGTCTGTACCACGTAAAACCCCTACTAAAAATTAGTCTCGCCCGCTGCTCACAGTT
AGTTTAGTTCAATTATACGCTACTGTTTAATTTATTAACTGTACTTATTAATGCGCGTCATGAATAATGA
TTGACTGTCCCTTATTTTTTTTTTTTGCTAATTTCTGTATTAAATTTAATGATTTACCATAAAAATATAA
ATAAAAATGACGGTCGAGTTGTAAAATTAATAAAAAAAAAAAACGAATGCTGCGGCCGC
Features (pLannotate 1.2.2; 9 found; start..end, strand, type, name):
    256..844     -  rep_origin     ori: high-copy-number ColE1/pMB1/pBR322/pUC origin of replication
    961..985     -  protein_bind   attB1: mutant version of attB; recombination site for the Gateway® BP reaction BP Clonase™
   1085..1945    -  CDS            AmpR: β-lactamase; bla; confers resistance to ampicillin, carbenicillin, and related antibiotics
   1946..2050    -  promoter       AmpR promoter: bla
   2137..2180    -  CDS            lacZα (fragment): LacZα fragment of β-galactosidase; lacZ fragment
   2233..2251    +  promoter       T7 promoter: promoter for bacteriophage T7 RNA polymerase
   2261..2372    +  promoter       hsp70 promoter (fragment): Drosophila melanogaster hsp70Bb promoter
   2385..3055    +  CDS            mScarlet-2I (fragment): mScarlet-I derivative in which the N- and C-termini have been modified to reduce cytotoxicity (Valbuena et al., 2020) preserves the original mammalian codon optimization
   3072..3159    +  CDS            H-Ras (fragment): human small GTPase proto-oncoprotein
