[The description below was written by a language model from this plasmid's Addgene catalogue record and pLannotate feature annotations shown in this document.]
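Description:
1_T7-mScarlet3-Hras is a small, high-copy bacterial plasmid built on the pTwist backbone from Twist Bioscience and intended as a template for in vitro transcription rather than for direct expression in cells. It is propagated in E. coli through a ColE1/pUC-type origin of replication and selected with ampicillin through the β-lactamase (AmpR) gene and its native promoter. The annotated backbone also carries a Gateway attB1 site and a short lacZα remnant, neither of which appears to play a role in the construct's stated use. The catalogue lists a total size of 3898 bp, while the sequenced record is 3909 nt.

The payload is a synthetic, gene-synthesised insert of about 1.7 kb placed downstream of a bacteriophage T7 promoter, so that T7 RNA polymerase can produce mRNA from the plasmid. The coding region is the red fluorescent protein mScarlet3, which the automated annotation matches partially to the related variant mScarlet-2I. It is followed by a short fragment of human H-Ras, which the record describes as the H-Ras membrane localisation signal. This C-terminal motif is normally lipid-modified and anchors the fusion to the plasma membrane. Between the T7 promoter and the coding sequence, the annotation detects a fragment of the Drosophila hsp70Bb promoter region. Given its position, it may serve as a 5′ leader in the transcript, but the record does not say so. No 3′ UTR, poly(A) tract or terminator is annotated, although unannotated insert sequence lies downstream of the H-Ras fragment. The synthesised mRNA is meant to label cell membranes with red fluorescence, and the associated publication concerns membrane targeting across established and emerging model organisms.
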