Addgene plasmid #225928: 1_T7-mScarlet3-Hras
Purpose: In vitro synthesis of mRNA for fluorescent protein mScarlet3 tagged with the H-Ras membrane localisation signal
Depositing lab: Michalis Averof. Depositing organization: Institut de Genomique Fonctionnelle de Lyon (IGFL). Publication: Targeting the cell membrane in established and emerging model organisms. Karapidaki I, Handberg-Thorsager M, Momose T, Yasuo H, Genikhovich G, Assaf S, Deleau C, Pang Y, Pavlich C, Lohmann B, Rusciano ML, Stranges M, Mathieu J, Zilliox M, Ustyantsev K, Salmon B, Laplace-Builhe B, Koenig M, Colgren JJ, Arnone MI, Berezikov E, Brunet T, Bucher G, Burkhardt P, Dickinson DJ, Houliston E, Huisken J, Leclere L, Averof M. bioRxiv [Preprint]. 2025 Nov 29:2024.11.12.623055. doi: 10.1101/2024.11.12.623055. PubMed 41279658.
Backbone
  Vector backbone: pTwist
  Backbone manufacturer: Twist Bioscience
  Total vector size (bp): 3898
  Vector type: In vitro transcription
Growth in bacteria
  Bacterial resistance: Ampicillin, 100 μg/mL
  Growth temperature: 37°C
  Growth strain: DH5alpha
  Copy number: High Copy
Gene/Insert
  Gene/Insert name: mScarlet3-HRas
  Species: Synthetic
  Insert size (bp): 1677
  Promoter: T7
  Cloning method: Gene Synthesis
  Sequencing primers: 5′ n/a
Terms and licenses: Academic/Nonprofit Terms; Industry Terms: Not Available to Industry
Depositor comments: Please visit https://doi.org/10.1101/2024.11.12.623055 for bioRxiv preprint.
How to cite: 1_T7-mScarlet3-Hras was a gift from Michalis Averof (Addgene plasmid # 225928 ; http://n2t.net/addgene:225928 ; RRID:Addgene_225928)
