>Addgene plasmid #225928 | 1_T7-mScarlet3-Hras | depositor partial sequence | sequence record 442665 | pTwist backbone
AGGCTAGGTGGAGGCTCAGTGATGATAAGTCTGCGATGGTGGATGCATGTGTCATGGTCATAGCTGTTTC
CTGTGTGAAATTGTTATCCGCTCAGAGGGCACAATCCTATTCCGCGCTATCCGACAATCTCCAAGACATT
AGGTGGAGTTCAGTTCGGCGTATGGCATATGTCGCTGGAAAGAACATGTGAGCAAAAGGCCAGCAAAAGG
CCAGGAACCGTAAAAAGGCCGCGTTGCTGGCGTTTTTCCATAGGCTCCGCCCCCCTGACGAGCATCACAA
AAATCGACGCTCAAGTCAGAGGTGGCGAAACCCGACAGGACTATAAAGATACCAGGCGTTTCCCCCTGGA
AGCTCCCTCGTGCGCTCTCCTGTTCCGACCCTGCCGCTTACCGGATACCTGTCCGCCTTTCTCCCTTCGG
GAAGCGTGGCGCTTTCTCATAGCTCACGCTGTAGGTATCTCAGTTCGGTGTAGGTCGTTCGCTCCAAGCT
GGGCTGTGTGCACGAACCCCCCGTTCAGCCCGACCGCTGCGCCTTATCCGGTAACTATCGTCTTGAGTCC
AACCCGGTAAGACACGACTTATCGCCACTGGCAGCAGCCACTGGTAACAGGATTAGCAGAGCGAGGTATG
TAGGCGGTGCTACAGAGTTCTTGAAGTGGTGGCCTAACTACGGCTACACTAGAAGAACAGTATTTGGTAT
CTGCGCTCTGCTGAAGCCAGTTACCTTCGGAAAAAGAGTTGGTAGCTCTTGATCCGGCAAACAAACCACC
GCTGGTAGCGGTGGTTTTTTTGTTTGCAAGCAGCAGATTACGCGCAGAAAAAAAGGATCTCAAGAAGATC
CTTTGATCTTTTCTACGGGGTCTGACGCTCTATTCAACAAAGCCGCCGTCCCGTCAAGTCAGCGTAAATG
GGTAGGGGGCTTCAAATCGTCCTCGTGATACCAATTCGGAGCCTGCTTTTTTGTACAAACTTGTTGATAA
TGGCAATTCAAGGATCTTCACCTAGATCCTTTTAAATTAAAAATGAAGTTTTAAATCAATCTAAAGTATA
TATGAGTAAACTTGGTCTGACAGTTACCAATGCTTAATCAGTGAGGCACCTATCTCAGCGATCTGTCTAT
TTCGTTCATCCATAGTTGCCTGACTCCCCGTCGTGTAGATAACTACGATACGGGAGGGCTTACCATCTGG
CCCCAGTGCTGCAATGATACCGCGAGAGCCACGCTCACCGGCTCCAGATTTATCAGCAATAAACCAGCCA
GCCGGAAGGGCCGAGCGCAGAAGTGGTCCTGCAACTTTATCCGCCTCCATCCAGTCTATTAATTGTTGCC
GGGAAGCTAGAGTAAGTAGTTCGCCAGTTAATAGTTTGCGCAACGTTGTTGCCATTGCTACAGGCATCGT
GGTGTCACGCTCGTCGTTTGGTATGGCTTCATTCAGCTCCGGTTCCCAACGATCAAGGCGAGTTACATGA
TCCCCCATGTTGTGCAAAAAAGCGGTTAGCTCCTTCGGTCCTCCGATCGTTGTCAGAAGTAAGTTGGCCG
CAGTGTTATCACTCATGGTTATGGCAGCACTGCATAATTCTCTTACTGTCATGCCATCCGTAAGATGCTT
TTCTGTGACTGGTGAGTACTCAACCAAGTCATTCTGAGAATAGTGTATGCGGCGACCGAGTTGCTCTTGC
CCGGCGTCAATACGGGATAATACCGCGCCACATAGCAGAACTTTAAAAGTGCTCATCATTGGAAAACGTT
CTTCGGGGCGAAAACTCTCAAGGATCTTACCGCTGTTGAGATCCAGTTCGATGTAACCCACTCGTGCACC
CAACTGATCTTCAGCATCTTTTACTTTCACCAGCGTTTCTGGGTGAGCAAAAACAGGAAGGCAAAATGCC
GCAAAAAAGGGAATAAGGGCGACACGGAAATGTTGAATACTCATACTCTTCCTTTTTCAATATTATTGAA
GCATTTATCAGGGTTATTGTCTCATGAGCGGATACATATTTGAATGTATTTAGAAAAATAAACAAATAGG
GGTTCCGCGCACATTTCCCCGAAAAGTGCCAGATACCTGAAACAAAACCCATCGTACGGCCAAGGAAGTC
TCCAATAACTGTGATCCACCACAAGCGCCAGGGTTTTCCCAGTCACGACGTTGTAAAACGACGGCCAGTC
ATGCATAATCCGCACGCATCTGGAATAAGGAAGTGCCATTCCGCCTGACCT
