>Addgene plasmid #225928 | 1_T7-mScarlet3-Hras | depositor partial sequence | sequence record 442777 | insert
TAATACGACTCACTATAGGGCGAATTGGGTAAAGTGCAAGTTAAAGTGAATCAATTAAAAGTAACCAGCA
ACCAAGTAAATCAACTGCAACTACTGAAATCTGCCAAGAAGTAATTATTGAATACAAGAAGAGAACTCTG
GGCGCCACAACCATGGATAGCACCGAGGCAGTGATCAAGGAGTTCATGCGGTTCAAGGTGCACATGGAGG
GCTCCATGAACGGCCACGAGTTCGAGATCGAGGGCGAGGGCGAGGGCCGCCCCTACGAGGGCACCCAGAC
CGCCAAGCTGAGGGTGACCAAGGGTGGCCCCCTGCCCTTCTCCTGGGACATCCTGTCCCCTCAGTTCATG
TACGGCTCCAGGGCCTTCACGAAGCACCCCGCCGACATCCCCGACTACTGGAAGCAGTCCTTCCCCGAGG
GCTTCAAGTGGGAGCGCGTGATGAACTTCGAGGACGGCGGCGCTGTGTCCGTGGCCCAGGACACCTCCCT
GGAGGACGGCACCCTGATCTACAAGGTGAAGCTCCGCGGCACCAACTTCCCTCCTGACGGCCCCGTAATG
CAGAAGAAGACAATGGGCTGGGAAGCATCCACCGAGCGGTTGTACCCCGAGGACGTCGTGCTGAAGGGCG
ACATTAAGATGGCCCTGCGCCTGAAGGACGGCGGTCGCTACCTGGCGGACTTCAAGACCACCTACAGGGC
CAAGAAGCCCGTGCAGATGCCCGGCGCTTTCAACATCGACCGCAAGTTGGACATCACATCCCACAACGAG
GACTACACCGTGGTGGAACAGTACGAACGCTCCGTGGCCCGCCACTCCACCGGCGGCTCCGGTGGCTCCC
GTGAGATCCGGCAGCACAAGCTGCGGAAGCTGAACCCTCCTGATGAGAGTGGCCCCGGCTGCATGAGCTG
CAAGTGTGTGCTCTCCTAAGCGATCGCTATCGATGTTATAAGTTCTGAACCGAGAAAGAGGGGAGAATGT
AGAGCCGATAGCTGCCCAATACTGCCACGCCCCCAGCAGCCCAGGCATGGAAAATAATACAGAGAAAATC
CACACTTATTAGGTGCTACTGTAATTTTTTTTAAATCGCTTAAAATTATTCGGCGTTTGCCTAGTGCAAG
GCCCATTTATGGACAATTGTTTGCCAAACTCAAAGTTTGCCGGTCGGAGGAAAAGTTACAACGCCAAAAT
GTGTTGAAAAATGCAAAAGAAATTATTAAAAACATTAAAAAATTATTAAATAATCTATGTAATTCTTGAA
TGTAAACTCTGTGTAAATACTAAAAATGAAAAACAAAATGGAAAGCGTAGATGGAGAACAGTTGAATCGT
TATATATTTAAATTAATATTGCATTTATTTCCAAATTACAGTGGGAGAAGCGCTGACCGACTTCTTGCAG
TGTACTCTCGAAATAAAACCCCTGTCTGTACCACGTAAAACCCCTACTAAAAATTAGTCTCGCCCGCTGC
TCACAGTTAGTTTAGTTCAATTATACGCTACTGTTTAATTTATTAACTGTACTTATTAATGCGCGTCATG
AATAATGATTGACTGTCCCTTATTTTTTTTTTTTGCTAATTTCTGTATTAAATTTAATGATTTACCATAA
AAATATAAATAAAAATGACGGTCGAGTTGTAAAATTAATAAAAAAAAAAAACGAATGCTGCGGCCGC
